Addgene plasmid #104588: pAAV-EFS-SpCas9
Purpose: AAV vector expressing Myc-tagged SpCas9 under the EFS promoter
Depositing lab: Ryohei Yasuda. Depositing organization: Max Planck Florida Institute. Publication: Virus-Mediated Genome Editing via Homology-Directed Repair in Mitotic and Postmitotic Cells in Mammalian Brain. Nishiyama J, Mikuni T, Yasuda R. Neuron. 2017 Oct 18. pii: S0896-6273(17)30933-9. doi: 10.1016/j.neuron.2017.10.004. PubMed 29056297.
Backbone
  Vector backbone: PX551
  Backbone manufacturer: Addgene #60957
  Backbone size w/o insert (bp): 2905
  Total vector size (bp): 7429
  Vector type: Mammalian Expression, AAV, CRISPR
Growth in bacteria
  Bacterial resistance: Ampicillin, 100 μg/mL
  Growth temperature: 37°C
  Growth strain: NEB Stable
  Copy number: High Copy
Gene/Insert
  Gene/Insert name: Streptococcus pyogenes Cas9 (alt name: SpCas9)
  Species: Synthetic
  Insert size (bp): 4200
  Promoter: EFS
  Tag / fusion protein: Myc (N terminal on insert)
  Cloning method: Restriction Enzyme; 5′ cloning site HindIII (not destroyed); 3′ cloning site SacI (not destroyed)
  Sequencing primers: 5′ GCCTCTAGAAAGCTTAGGTCTTGAAAGGAGTGG; 3′ ATGGAACAAAAACTCATCTCAGAAGAGGATCTGTCGCCGAAGAAAAAGCGCAAG
Terms and licenses: Academic/Nonprofit Terms; Industry Terms: Not Available to Industry
How to cite: pAAV-EFS-SpCas9 was a gift from Ryohei Yasuda (Addgene plasmid # 104588 ; http://n2t.net/addgene:104588 ; RRID:Addgene_104588) For viral preps, please replace (Addgene plasmid # 104588) in the above sentence with: (Addgene viral prep # 104588-AAV8)
