[The description below was written by a language model from this plasmid's Addgene catalogue record and pLannotate feature annotations shown in this document.]
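Description:
pAAV-EFS-SpCas9 is an adeno-associated virus transfer plasmid for mammalian expression of Streptococcus pyogenes Cas9, built on the PX551 backbone. It is about 7.4 kb in total; the sequenced record is 7,418 nt against a catalogue size of 7,429 bp. In bacteria it replicates from a high-copy ColE1/pUC-type origin and is selected with ampicillin through the bla gene and its native promoter. An f1 phage origin is also present, along with small annotated fragments of bom and rop, which are likely backbone remnants.

The payload sits between AAV2 inverted terminal repeats, the cis elements needed for replication and packaging of the genome into AAV capsids. The downstream ITR is annotated in full, whereas the upstream one is detected only as two short fragments. This may reflect the difficulty of sequencing or annotating these structured repeats, though the record does not settle the point.

Within the ITRs, the compact EF-1α core (EFS) promoter drives a roughly 4.2 kb SpCas9 coding region. The annotation software splits this into adjacent N- and C-terminal portions, but they are contiguous and form a single reading frame. The catalogue lists an N-terminal Myc epitope tag for detection, which is not separately annotated in the feature table. A short synthetic polyadenylation signal terminates the transcript. The small promoter and minimal poly(A) signal help keep the large Cas9 cassette within AAV packaging capacity.

No guide RNA cassette is annotated, so guides and any repair template would presumably be supplied separately. The associated work concerns virus-mediated, homology-directed genome editing in mitotic and postmitotic cells of the mammalian brain.
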