Features (pLannotate 1.2.2; 15 found; start..end, strand, type, name):
      1..589     +  rep_origin     ori: high-copy-number ColE1/pMB1/pBR322/pUC origin of replication
    662..689     +  repeat_region  AAV2 ITR (fragment): inverted terminal repeat of adeno-associated virus serotype 2 inverted
    718..745     +  repeat_region  AAV2 ITR (fragment): inverted terminal repeat of adeno-associated virus serotype 2 inverted
    798..815     +  CDS            small t antigen (fragment): SV40 (simian virus 40) small t antigen
    841..1052    +  promoter       EF-1α core promoter: core promoter for human elongation factor EF-1α
   1132..2733    +  CDS            Cas9(N): N-terminal portion of Streptococcus pyogenes Cas9 (Zetsche et al., 2015)
   2734..5232    +  CDS            Cas9(C): C-terminal portion of Streptococcus pyogenes Cas9 (Zetsche et al., 2015)
   5275..5323    +  polyA_signal   poly(A) signal: synthetic polyadenylation signal
   5331..5471    +  repeat_region  AAV2 ITR: inverted terminal repeat of adeno-associated virus serotype 2 inverted
   5476..5527    -  misc_feature   bom (fragment): basis of mobility region from pBR322
   5546..6001    +  rep_origin     f1 ori (sequence partly withheld): f1 bacteriophage origin of replication; arrow indicates direction of (+) strand synthesis
   6002..6051    -  misc_feature   bom (fragment): basis of mobility region from pBR322
   6153..6188    -  CDS            rop (fragment): Rop protein, which maintains plasmids at low copy number; rop
   6283..6387    +  promoter       AmpR promoter: bla
   6388..7248    +  CDS            AmpR: β-lactamase; bla; confers resistance to ampicillin, carbenicillin, and related antibiotics
>Addgene plasmid #104588 | pAAV-EFS-SpCas9 | addgene full sequence | sequence record 200932 | Addgene NGS Result
TTGAGATCCTTTTTTTCTGCGCGTAATCTGCTGCTTGCAAACAAAAAAACCACCGCTACCAGCGGTGGTT
TGTTTGCCGGATCAAGAGCTACCAACTCTTTTTCCGAAGGTAACTGGCTTCAGCAGAGCGCAGATACCAA
ATACTGTTCTTCTAGTGTAGCCGTAGTTAGGCCACCACTTCAAGAACTCTGTAGCACCGCCTACATACCT
CGCTCTGCTAATCCTGTTACCAGTGGCTGCTGCCAGTGGCGATAAGTCGTGTCTTACCGGGTTGGACTCA
AGACGATAGTTACCGGATAAGGCGCAGCGGTCGGGCTGAACGGGGGGTTCGTGCACACAGCCCAGCTTGG
AGCGAACGACCTACACCGAACTGAGATACCTACAGCGTGAGCTATGAGAAAGCGCCACGCTTCCCGAAGG
GAGAAAGGCGGACAGGTATCCGGTAAGCGGCAGGGTCGGAACAGGAGAGCGCACGAGGGAGCTTCCAGGG
GGAAACGCCTGGTATCTTTATAGTCCTGTCGGGTTTCGCCACCTCTGACTTGAGCGTCGATTTTTGTGAT
GCTCGTCAGGGGGGCGGAGCCTATGGAAAAACGCCAGCAACGCGGCCTTTTTACGGTTCCTGGCCTTTTG
CTGGCCTTTTGCTCACATGTCCTGCAGGCAGCTGCGCGCTCGCTCGCTCACTGAGGCCGCCCGGGCGTCG
GGCGACCTTTGGTCGCCCGGCCTCAGTGAGCGAGCGAGCGCGCAGAGAGGGAGTGGCCAACTCCATCACT
AGGGGTTCCTGCGGCCTCTAGAAAGCTTAGGTCTTGAAAGGAGTGGGAATTGGCTCCGGTGCCCGTCAGT
GGGCAGAGCGCACATCGCCCACAGTCCCCGAGAAGTTGGGGGGAGGGGTCGGCAATTGATCCGGTGCCTA
GAGAAGGTGGCGCGGGGTAAACTGGGAAAGTGATGTCGTGTACTGGCTCCGCCTTTTTCCCGAGGGTGGG
GGAGAACCGTATATAAGTGCAGTAGTCGCCGTGAACGTTCTTTTTCGCAACGGGTTTGCCGCCAGAACAC
AGGACCGGTGCCACCATGGAACAAAAACTCATCTCAGAAGAGGATCTGTCGCCGAAGAAAAAGCGCAAGG
TCGAAGCGTCCGACAAGAAGTACAGCATCGGCCTGGACATCGGCACCAACTCTGTGGGCTGGGCCGTGAT
CACCGACGAGTACAAGGTGCCCAGCAAGAAATTCAAGGTGCTGGGCAACACCGACCGGCACAGCATCAAG
AAGAACCTGATCGGAGCCCTGCTGTTCGACAGCGGCGAAACAGCCGAGGCCACCCGGCTGAAGAGAACCG
CCAGAAGAAGATACACCAGACGGAAGAACCGGATCTGCTATCTGCAAGAGATCTTCAGCAACGAGATGGC
CAAGGTGGACGACAGCTTCTTCCACAGACTGGAAGAGTCCTTCCTGGTGGAAGAGGATAAGAAGCACGAG
CGGCACCCCATCTTCGGCAACATCGTGGACGAGGTGGCCTACCACGAGAAGTACCCCACCATCTACCACC
TGAGAAAGAAACTGGTGGACAGCACCGACAAGGCCGACCTGCGGCTGATCTATCTGGCCCTGGCCCACAT
GATCAAGTTCCGGGGCCACTTCCTGATCGAGGGCGACCTGAACCCCGACAACAGCGACGTGGACAAGCTG
TTCATCCAGCTGGTGCAGACCTACAACCAGCTGTTCGAGGAAAACCCCATCAACGCCAGCGGCGTGGACG
CCAAGGCCATCCTGTCTGCCAGACTGAGCAAGAGCAGACGGCTGGAAAATCTGATCGCCCAGCTGCCCGG
CGAGAAGAAGAATGGCCTGTTCGGAAACCTGATTGCCCTGAGCCTGGGCCTGACCCCCAACTTCAAGAGC
AACTTCGACCTGGCCGAGGATGCCAAACTGCAGCTGAGCAAGGACACCTACGACGACGACCTGGACAACC
TGCTGGCCCAGATCGGCGACCAGTACGCCGACCTGTTTCTGGCCGCCAAGAACCTGTCCGACGCCATCCT
GCTGAGCGACATCCTGAGAGTGAACACCGAGATCACCAAGGCCCCCCTGAGCGCCTCTATGATCAAGAGA
TACGACGAGCACCACCAGGACCTGACCCTGCTGAAAGCTCTCGTGCGGCAGCAGCTGCCTGAGAAGTACA
AAGAGATTTTCTTCGACCAGAGCAAGAACGGCTACGCCGGCTACATTGACGGCGGAGCCAGCCAGGAAGA
GTTCTACAAGTTCATCAAGCCCATCCTGGAAAAGATGGACGGCACCGAGGAACTGCTCGTGAAGCTGAAC
AGAGAGGACCTGCTGCGGAAGCAGCGGACCTTCGACAACGGCAGCATCCCCCACCAGATCCACCTGGGAG
AGCTGCACGCCATTCTGCGGCGGCAGGAAGATTTTTACCCATTCCTGAAGGACAACCGGGAAAAGATCGA
GAAGATCCTGACCTTCCGCATCCCCTACTACGTGGGCCCTCTGGCCAGGGGAAACAGCAGATTCGCCTGG
ATGACCAGAAAGAGCGAGGAAACCATCACCCCCTGGAACTTCGAGGAAGTGGTGGACAAGGGCGCTTCCG
CCCAGAGCTTCATCGAGCGGATGACCAACTTCGATAAGAACCTGCCCAACGAGAAGGTGCTGCCCAAGCA
CAGCCTGCTGTACGAGTACTTCACCGTGTATAACGAGCTGACCAAAGTGAAATACGTGACCGAGGGAATG
AGAAAGCCCGCCTTCCTGAGCGGCGAGCAGAAAAAGGCCATCGTGGACCTGCTGTTCAAGACCAACCGGA
AAGTGACCGTGAAGCAGCTGAAAGAGGACTACTTCAAGAAAATCGAGTGCTTCGACTCCGTGGAAATCTC
CGGCGTGGAAGATCGGTTCAACGCCTCCCTGGGCACATACCACGATCTGCTGAAAATTATCAAGGACAAG
GACTTCCTGGACAATGAGGAAAACGAGGACATTCTGGAAGATATCGTGCTGACCCTGACACTGTTTGAGG
ACAGAGAGATGATCGAGGAACGGCTGAAAACCTATGCCCACCTGTTCGACGACAAAGTGATGAAGCAGCT
GAAGCGGCGGAGATACACCGGCTGGGGCAGGCTGAGCCGGAAGCTGATCAACGGCATCCGGGACAAGCAG
TCCGGCAAGACAATCCTGGATTTCCTGAAGTCCGACGGCTTCGCCAACAGAAACTTCATGCAGCTGATCC
ACGACGACAGCCTGACCTTTAAAGAGGACATCCAGAAAGCCCAGGTGTCCGGCCAGGGCGATAGCCTGCA
CGAGCACATTGCCAATCTGGCCGGCAGCCCCGCCATTAAGAAGGGCATCCTGCAGACAGTGAAGGTGGTG
GACGAGCTCGTGAAAGTGATGGGCCGGCACAAGCCCGAGAACATCGTGATCGAAATGGCCAGAGAGAACC
AGACCACCCAGAAGGGACAGAAGAACAGCCGCGAGAGAATGAAGCGGATCGAAGAGGGCATCAAAGAGCT
GGGCAGCCAGATCCTGAAAGAACACCCCGTGGAAAACACCCAGCTGCAGAACGAGAAGCTGTACCTGTAC
TACCTGCAGAATGGGCGGGATATGTACGTGGACCAGGAACTGGACATCAACCGGCTGTCCGACTACGATG
TGGACCATATCGTGCCTCAGAGCTTTCTGAAGGACGACTCCATCGACAACAAGGTGCTGACCAGAAGCGA
CAAGAACCGGGGCAAGAGCGACAACGTGCCCTCCGAAGAGGTCGTGAAGAAGATGAAGAACTACTGGCGG
CAGCTGCTGAACGCCAAGCTGATTACCCAGAGAAAGTTCGACAATCTGACCAAGGCCGAGAGAGGCGGCC
TGAGCGAACTGGATAAGGCCGGCTTCATCAAGAGACAGCTGGTGGAAACCCGGCAGATCACAAAGCACGT
GGCACAGATCCTGGACTCCCGGATGAACACTAAGTACGACGAGAATGACAAGCTGATCCGGGAAGTGAAA
GTGATCACCCTGAAGTCCAAGCTGGTGTCCGATTTCCGGAAGGATTTCCAGTTTTACAAAGTGCGCGAGA
TCAACAACTACCACCACGCCCACGACGCCTACCTGAACGCCGTCGTGGGAACCGCCCTGATCAAAAAGTA
CCCTAAGCTGGAAAGCGAGTTCGTGTACGGCGACTACAAGGTGTACGACGTGCGGAAGATGATCGCCAAG
AGCGAGCAGGAAATCGGCAAGGCTACCGCCAAGTACTTCTTCTACAGCAACATCATGAACTTTTTCAAGA
CCGAGATTACCCTGGCCAACGGCGAGATCCGGAAGCGGCCTCTGATCGAGACAAACGGCGAAACCGGGGA
GATCGTGTGGGATAAGGGCCGGGATTTTGCCACCGTGCGGAAAGTGCTGAGCATGCCCCAAGTGAATATC
GTGAAAAAGACCGAGGTGCAGACAGGCGGCTTCAGCAAAGAGTCTATCCTGCCCAAGAGGAACAGCGATA
AGCTGATCGCCAGAAAGAAGGACTGGGACCCTAAGAAGTACGGCGGCTTCGACAGCCCCACCGTGGCCTA
TTCTGTGCTGGTGGTGGCCAAAGTGGAAAAGGGCAAGTCCAAGAAACTGAAGAGTGTGAAAGAGCTGCTG
GGGATCACCATCATGGAAAGAAGCAGCTTCGAGAAGAATCCCATCGACTTTCTGGAAGCCAAGGGCTACA
AAGAAGTGAAAAAGGACCTGATCATCAAGCTGCCTAAGTACTCCCTGTTCGAGCTGGAAAACGGCCGGAA
GAGAATGCTGGCCTCTGCCGGCGAACTGCAGAAGGGAAACGAACTGGCCCTGCCCTCCAAATATGTGAAC
TTCCTGTACCTGGCCAGCCACTATGAGAAGCTGAAGGGCTCCCCCGAGGATAATGAGCAGAAACAGCTGT
TTGTGGAACAGCACAAGCACTACCTGGACGAGATCATCGAGCAGATCAGCGAGTTCTCCAAGAGAGTGAT
CCTGGCCGACGCTAATCTGGACAAAGTGCTGTCCGCCTACAACAAGCACCGGGATAAGCCCATCAGAGAG
CAGGCCGAGAATATCATCCACCTGTTTACCCTGACCAATCTGGGAGCCCCTGCCGCCTTCAAGTACTTTG
ACACCACCATCGACCGGAAGAGGTACACCAGCACCAAAGAGGTGCTGGACGCCACCCTGATCCACCAGAG
CATCACCGGCCTGTACGAGACACGGATCGACCTGTCTCAGCTGGGAGGCGACAGCCCCAAGAAGAAGAGA
AAGGTGGAGGCCAGCTAAGAATTCAATAAAAGATCTTTATTTTCATTAGATCTGTGTGTTGGTTTTTTGT
GTGCGGCCGCAGGAACCCCTAGTGATGGAGTTGGCCACTCCCTCTCTGCGCGCTCGCTCGCTCACTGAGG
CCGGGCGACCAAAGGTCGCCCGACGCCCGGGCTTTGCCCGGGCGGCCTCAGTGAGCGAGCGAGCGCGCAG
CTGCCTGCAGGGGCGCCTGATGCGGTATTTTCTCCTTACGCATCTGTGCGGTATTTCACACCGCATA
[95 nt withheld, positions 5528-5622]
T
[46 nt withheld, positions 5624-5669]
C
[141 nt withheld, positions 5671-5811]
CCTTTGACGTTGGAGTCCACGTTCTTT
[37 nt withheld, positions 5839-5875]
ACTCTATCTCGGGCTATTCTTTTGATTTATAAGGGATTTTGCCGATTTCGGTCTATTGGTTAAAAAATGA
GCTGATTTAACAAAAATTTAACGCGAATTTTAACAAAATATTAACGTTTACAATTTTATGGTGCACTCTC
AGTACAATCTGCTCTGATGCCGCATAGTTAAGCCAGCCCCGACACCCGCCAACACCCGCTGACGCGCCCT
GACGGGCTTGTCTGCTCCCGGCATCCGCTTACAGACAAGCTGTGACCGTCTCCGGGAGCTGCATGTGTCA
GAGGTTTTCACCGTCATCACCGAAACGCGCGAGACGAAAGGGCCTCGTGATACGCCTATTTTTATAGGTT
AATGTCATGATAATAATGGTTTCTTAGACGTCAGGTGGCACTTTTCGGGGAAATGTGCGCGGAACCCCTA
TTTGTTTATTTTTCTAAATACATTCAAATATGTATCCGCTCATGAGACAATAACCCTGATAAATGCTTCA
ATAATATTGAAAAAGGAAGAGTATGAGTATTCAACATTTCCGTGTCGCCCTTATTCCCTTTTTTGCGGCA
TTTTGCCTTCCTGTTTTTGCTCACCCAGAAACGCTGGTGAAAGTAAAAGATGCTGAAGATCAGTTGGGTG
CACGAGTGGGTTACATCGAACTGGATCTCAACAGCGGTAAGATCCTTGAGAGTTTTCGCCCCGAAGAACG
TTTTCCAATGATGAGCACTTTTAAAGTTCTGCTATGTGGCGCGGTATTATCCCGTATTGACGCCGGGCAA
GAGCAACTCGGTCGCCGCATACACTATTCTCAGAATGACTTGGTTGAGTACTCACCAGTCACAGAAAAGC
ATCTTACGGATGGCATGACAGTAAGAGAATTATGCAGTGCTGCCATAACCATGAGTGATAACACTGCGGC
CAACTTACTTCTGACAACGATCGGAGGACCGAAGGAGCTAACCGCTTTTTTGCACAACATGGGGGATCAT
GTAACTCGCCTTGATCGTTGGGAACCGGAGCTGAATGAAGCCATACCAAACGACGAGCGTGACACCACGA
TGCCTGTAGCAATGGCAACAACGTTGCGCAAACTATTAACTGGCGAACTACTTACTCTAGCTTCCCGGCA
ACAATTAATAGACTGGATGGAGGCGGATAAAGTTGCAGGACCACTTCTGCGCTCGGCCCTTCCGGCTGGC
TGGTTTATTGCTGATAAATCTGGAGCCGGTGAGCGTGGAAGCCGCGGTATCATTGCAGCACTGGGGCCAG
ATGGTAAGCCCTCCCGTATCGTAGTTATCTACACGACGGGGAGTCAGGCAACTATGGATGAACGAAATAG
ACAGATCGCTGAGATAGGTGCCTCACTGATTAAGCATTGGTAACTGTCAGACCAAGTTTACTCATATATA
CTTTAGATTGATTTAAAACTTCATTTTTAATTTAAAAGGATCTAGGTGAAGATCCTTTTTGATAATCTCA
TGACCAAAATCCCTTAACGTGAGTTTTCGTTCCACTGAGCGTCAGACCCCGTAGAAAAGATCAAAGGATC
TTC
